>Addgene plasmid #213230 | DRD4-DuET | addgene full sequence | sequence record 430790 | Addgene NGS Result
TATGTAGGCGGTGCTACAGAGTTCTTGAAGTGGTGGCCTAACTACGGCTACACTAGAAGAACGGTATTTG
GTATCTGCGCTCTGCTGAAGCCAGTTACCTTCGGAAAAAGAGTTGGTAGCTCTTGATCCGGCAAACAAAC
CACCGCTGGTAGCGGTGGTTTTTTTGTTTGCAAGCAGCAGATTACGCGCAGAAAAAAAGGATCTCAAGAA
GATCCTTTGATCTTTTCTACGGGGTCTGACGCTCAGTGGAACGAAAACTCACGTTAAGGGATTTTGGTCA
TGAGATTATCAAAAAGGATCTTCACCTAGATCCTTTTAAATTAAAAATGAAGTTTTAAATCAATCTAAAG
TATATATGAGTAAACTTGGTCTGACAGTTACCAATGCTTAATCAGTGAGGCACCTATCTCAGCGATCTGT
CTATTTCGTTCATCCATAGTTGCCTGACTCCCCGTCGTGTAGATAACTACGATACGGGAGGGCTTACCAT
CTGGCCCCAGTGCTGCAATGATACCGCGAGACCCACGCTCACCGGCTCCAGATTTATCAGCAATAAACCA
GCCAGCCGGAAGGGCCGAGCGCAGAAGTGGTCCTGCAACTTTATCCGCCTCCATCCAGTCTATTAATTGT
TGCCGGGAAGCTAGAGTAAGTAGTTCGCCAGTTAATAGTTTGCGCAACGTTGTTGCCATTGCTACAGGCA
TCGTGGTGTCACGCTCGTCGTTTGGTATGGCTTCATTCAGCTCCGGTTCCCAACGATCAAGGCGAGTTAC
ATGATCCCCCATGTTGTGCAAAAAAGCGGTTAGCTCCTTCGGTCCTCCGATCGTTGTCAGAAGTAAGTTG
GCCGCAGTGTTATCACTCATGGTTATGGCAGCACTGCATAATTCTCTTACTGTCATGCCATCCGTAAGAT
GCTTTTCTGTGACTGGTGAGTACTCAACCAAGTCATTCTGAGAATAGTGTATGCGGCGACCGAGTTGCTC
TTGCCCGGCGTCAATACGGGATAATACCGCGCCACATAGCAGAACTTTAAAAGTGCTCATCATTGGAAAA
CGTTCTTCGGGGCGAAAACTCTCAAGGATCTTACCGCTGTTGAGATCCAGTTCGATGTAACCCACTCGTG
CACCCAACTGATCTTCAGCATCTTTTACTTTCACCAGCGTTTCTGGGTGAGCAAAAACAGGAAGGCAAAA
TGCCGCAAAAAAGGGAATAAGGGCGACACGGAAATGTTGAATACTCATACTCTTCCTTTTTCAATATTAT
TGAAGCATTTATCAGGGTTATTGTCTCATGAGCGGATACATATTTGAATGTATTTAGAAAAATAAACAAA
TAGGGGTTCCGCGCACATTTCCCCGAAAAGTGCCACCTGACGTCGACGGATCGGGAGATCTCCCGATCCC
CTATGGTGCACTCTCAGTACAATCTGCTCTGATGCCGCATAGTTAAGCCAGTATCTGCTCCCTGCTTGTG
TGTTGGAGGTCGCTGAGTAGTGCGCGAGCAAAATTTAAGCTACAACAAGGCAAGGCTTGACCGACATTTG
CATGAAGAATCTGCTTAGGGTTAGGCGTTTTGCGCTGCTTCGCGATGTACGGGCCAGATATACGCGTTGA
CATTGATTATTGACTAGTTATTAATAGTAATCAATTACGGGGTCATTAGTTCATAGCCCATATATGGAGT
TCCGCGTTACATAACTTACGGTAAATGGCCCGCCTGGCTGACCGCCCAACGACCCCCGCCCATTGACGTC
AATAATGACGTATGTTCCCATAGTAACGCCAATAGGGACTTTCCATTGACGTCAATGGGTGGAGTATTTA
CGGTAAACTGCCCACTTGGCAGTACATCAAGTGTATCATATGCCAAGTACGCCCCCTATTGACGTCAATG
ACGGTAAATGGCCCGCCTGGCATTATGCCCAGTACATGACCTTATGGGACTTTCCTACTTGGCAGTACAT
CTACGTATTAGTCATCGCTATTACCATGGTGATGCGGTTTTGGCAGTACATCAATGGGCGTGGATAGCGG
TTTGACTCACGGGGATTTCCAAGTCTCCACCCCATTGACGTCAATGGGAGTTTGTTTTGGCACCAAAATC
AACGGGACTTTCCAAAATGTCGTAACAACTCCGCCCCATTGACGCAAATGGGCGGTAGGCGTGTACGGTG
GGAGGTCTATATAAGCAGAGCTCTCTGGCTAACTAGAGAACCCACTGCTTACTGGCTTATCGAAATTAAT
ACGACTCACTATAGGGAGACCCAAGCTGGCTAGCGTTTAAACTTAAGCTTAGCGCCACCATGAAGACGAT
CATCGCCCTGAGCTACATCTTCTGCCTGGTATTCGCCGACTACAAGGACGATGATGACGCCAGCATCGAT
ATGGGTAATCGAAGCACTGCTGACGCAGACGGCCTGCTTGCCGGGAGAGGTCCGGCCGCCGGTGCCAGCG
CTGGTGCCTCCGCCGGCCTCGCTGGGCAAGGGGCCGCCGCATTGGTAGGTGGCGTGCTGCTCATTGGAGC
TGTTCTGGCAGGAAATAGTCTGGTGTGTGTCTCCGTTGCCACAGAAAGGGCACTCCAGACTCCTACCAAT
TCCTTTATCGTTTCTCTGGCAGCCGCCGACCTTCTTCTGGCTCTCCTTGTGCTCCCACTTTTTGTGTATT
CTGAAGTGCAGGGCGGCGCCTGGCTGCTCTCACCCAGATTGTGTGATGCCCTCATGGCAATGGACGTTAT
GCTCTGCACCGCTTCCATCTTTAATCTGTGTGCCATATCTGTGGACCGCTTTGTAGCAGTTGCCGTCCCC
CTGCGGTACAATCGCCAGGGCGGGTCTCGGAGACAGTTGCTGCTGATCGGCGCTACTTGGCTTCTGTCCG
CTGCCGTGGCGGCACCCGTGCTTTGTGGCCTGAACGACGTGCGGGGTCGCGATCCTGCCGTGTGCAGGCT
GGAGGATAGGGATTATGTGGTTTACAGTTCCGTGTGTTCCTTCTTTCTGCCATGTCCGCTGATGTTGCTG
TTGTACTGGGCCACTTTCCGGGGGCTCCAGCGCTGGGAGGTCGCGAGAAGGGCCAAGTTGCATGGCCGGG
CTCCACGCCGCCCATCTGGTCCAGGGCCTCCTTCACCCACCCCACCCGCGCCGAGATTGCCTCAAGACCC
ATGTGGACCGGACTGTGCGCCACCTGCGCCCGGTCTGCCTCGGGGCCCATGTGGACCAGATTGTGCTCCG
GCCGCCCCCTCTCTTCCCCAGGACCCATGCGGCCCCGACTGCGCCCCTCCCGCCCCCGGCCTGCCTCCCG
ACCCATGTGGGTCTAACTGTGCCCCACCTGATGCCGTCAGGGCAGCAGCACTGCCCCCCCAGACACCTCC
CCAGACACGAAGGAGAAGACGCGCTAAGATCACTGGACGCGAGCGCAAGGCTATGCGCGTCTTGCCTGTC
GTTGTGGGCGCCTTCCTTCTCTGCTGGACACCATTCTTCGTTGTGCACATCACACAGGCACTTTGCCCAG
CCTGCTCTGTCCCCCCGAGACTGGTGTCCGCTGTTACGTGGCTGGGATACGTTAATAGCGCGCTGAATCC
AGTGATTTACACTGTGTTTAATGCAGAATTTCGCAATGTGTTTAGGAAGGCTCTCCGGGCTTGCTGTATC
GATACCGGTGGACGCACCGGTGAATTCGATGAGGCCAGCACCACCGTGTCTAAGACCGAGACTTCTCAGG
TGGCCCCTGCCTAACTCGAGTCTAGAGGGCCCGTTTAAACCCGCTGATCAGCCTCGACTGTGCCTTCTAG
TTGCCAGCCATCTGTTGTTTGCCCCTCCCCCGTGCCTTCCTTGACCCTGGAAGGTGCCACTCCCACTGTC
CTTTCCTAATAAAATGAGGAAATTGCATCGCATTGTCTGAGTAGGTGTCATTCTATTCTGGGGGGTGGGG
TGGGGCAGGACAGCAAGGGGGAGGATTGGGAAGACAATAGCAGGCATGCTGGGGATGCGGTGGGCTCTAT
GGCTTCTGAGGCGGAAAGAACCAGCTGGGGCTCTAGGGGGTATCCCC
[124 nt withheld, positions 4038-4161]
C
[91 nt withheld, positions 4163-4253]
A
[49 nt withheld, positions 4255-4303]
CCTTTGACGTTGGAGTCCACGTTCTTT
[37 nt withheld, positions 4331-4367]
ACCCTATCTCGGTCTATTCTTTTGATTTATAAGGGATTTTGCCGATTTCGGCCTATTGGTTAAAAAATGA
GCTGATTTAACAAAAATTTAACGCGAATTAATTCTGTGGAATGTGTGTCAGTTAGGGTGTGGAAAGTCCC
CAGGCTCCCCAGCAGGCAGAAGTATGCAAAGCATGCATCTCAATTAGTCAGCAACCAGGTGTGGAAAGTC
CCCAGGCTCCCCAGCAGGCAGAAGTATGCAAAGCATGCATCTCAATTAGTCAGCAACCATAGTCCCGCCC
CTAACTCCGCCCATCCCGCCCCTAACTCCGCCCAGTTCCGCCCATTCTCCGCCCCATGGCTGACTAATTT
TTTTTATTTATGCAGAGGCCGAGGCCGCCTCTGCCTCTGAGCTATTCCAGAAGTAGTGAGGAGGCTTTTT
TGGAGGCCTAGGCTTTTGCAAAAAGCTCCCGGGAGCTTGTATATCCATTTTCGGATCTGATCAAGAGACA
GGATGAGGATCGTTTCGCATGATTGAACAAGATGGATTGCACGCAGGTTCTCCGGCCGCTTGGGTGGAGA
GGCTATTCGGCTATGACTGGGCACAACAGACAATCGGCTGCTCTGATGCCGCCGTGTTCCGGCTGTCAGC
GCAGGGGCGCCCGGTTCTTTTTGTCAAGACCGACCTGTCCGGTGCCCTGAATGAACTGCAGGACGAGGCA
GCGCGGCTATCGTGGCTGGCCACGACGGGCGTTCCTTGCGCAGCTGTGCTCGACGTTGTCACTGAAGCGG
GAAGGGACTGGCTGCTATTGGGCGAAGTGCCGGGGCAGGATCTCCTGTCATCTCACCTTGCTCCTGCCGA
GAAAGTATCCATCATGGCTGATGCAATGCGGCGGCTGCATACGCTTGATCCGGCTACCTGCCCATTCGAC
CACCAAGCGAAACATCGCATCGAGCGAGCACGTACTCGGATGGAAGCCGGTCTTGTCGATCAGGATGATC
TGGACGAAGAGCATCAGGGGCTCGCGCCAGCCGAACTGTTCGCCAGGCTCAAGGCGCGCATGCCCGACGG
CGAGGATCTCGTCGTGACCCATGGCGATGCCTGCTTGCCGAATATCATGGTGGAAAATGGCCGCTTTTCT
GGATTCATCGACTGTGGCCGGCTGGGTGTGGCGGACCGCTATCAGGACATAGCGTTGGCTACCCGTGATA
TTGCTGAAGAGCTTGGCGGCGAATGGGCTGACCGCTTCCTCGTGCTTTACGGTATCGCCGCTCCCGATTC
GCAGCGCATCGCCTTCTATCGCCTTCTTGACGAGTTCTTCTGAGCGGGACTCTGGGGTTCGAAATGACCG
ACCAAGCGACGCCCAACCTGCCATCACGAGATTTCGATTCCACCGCCGCCTTCTATGAAAGGTTGGGCTT
CGGAATCGTTTTCCGGGACGCCGGCTGGATGATCCTCCAGCGCGGGGATCTCATGCTGGAGTTCTTCGCC
CACCCCAACTTGTTTATTGCAGCTTATAATGGTTACAAATAAAGCAATAGCATCACAAATTTCACAAATA
AAGCATTTTTTTCACTGCATTCTAGTTGTGGTTTGTCCAAACTCATCAATGTATCTTATCATGTCTGTAT
ACCGTCGACCTCTAGCTAGAGCTTGGCGTAATCATGGTCATAGCTGTTTCCTGTGTGAAATTGTTATCCG
CTCACAATTCCACACAACATACGAGCCGGAAGCATAAAGTGTAAAGCCTGGGGTGCCTAATGAGTGAGCT
AACTCACATTAATTGCGTTGCGCTCACTGCCCGCTTTCCAGTCGGGAAACCTGTCGTGCCAGCTGCATTA
ATGAATCGGCCAACGCGCGGGGAGAGGCGGTTTGCGTATTGGGCGCTCTTCCGCTTCCTCGCTCACTGAC
TCGCTGCGCTCGGTCGTTCGGCTGCGGCGAGCGGTATCAGCTCACTCAAAGGCGGTAATACGGTTATCCA
CAGAATCAGGGGATAACGCAGGAAAGAACATGTGAGCAAAAGGCCAGCAAAAGGCCAGGAACCGTAAAAA
GGCCGCGTTGCTGGCGTTTTTCCATAGGCTCCGCCCCCCTGACGAGCATCACAAAAATCGACGCTCAAGT
CAGAGGTGGCGAAACCCGACAGGACTATAAAGATACCAGGCGTTTCCCCCTGGAAGCTCCCTCGTGCGCT
CTCCTGTTCCGACCCTGCCGCTTACCGGATACCTGTCCGCCTTTCTCCCTTCGGGAAGCGTGGCGCTTTC
TCATAGCTCACGCTGTAGGTATCTCAGTTCGGTGTAGGTCGTTCGCTCCAAGCTGGGCTGTGTGCACGAA
CCCCCCGTTCAGCCCGACCGCTGCGCCTTATCCGGTAACTATCGTCTTGAGTCCAACCCGGTAAGACACG
ACTTATCGCCACTGGCAGCAGCCACTGGTAACAGGATTAGCAGAGCGAGG
Features (pLannotate 1.2.2; 21 found; start..end, strand, type, name):
    378..1238    -  CDS            AmpR: β-lactamase; bla; confers resistance to ampicillin, carbenicillin, and related antibiotics
   1239..1343    -  promoter       AmpR promoter: bla
   1402..1454    -  misc_feature   bom (fragment): basis of mobility region from pBR322
   1609..1988    +  enhancer       CMV enhancer: human cytomegalovirus immediate early enhancer
   1989..2192    +  promoter       CMV promoter: human cytomegalovirus (CMV) immediate early promoter
   2188..2221    +  LTR            5' LTR (truncated) (fragment): truncated 5' long terminal repeat (LTR) from HIV-1
   2237..2255    +  promoter       T7 promoter: promoter for bacteriophage T7 RNA polymerase
   2348..2368    +  CDS            3xFLAG (fragment): three tandem FLAG® epitope tags
   2381..3637    +  CDS            DRD4: DRD4_HUMAN - Experimental evidence at protein level: Swiss-Prot protein existence level 1. Dopamine receptor responsible for neuronal signaling in the mesolimbic system of the brain, an area of the brain that regulates emotion and complex behavior. Activated by dopamine, but also by epinephrine and norepinephrine, and by numerous synthetic agonists and drugs (PubMed:9003072, PubMed:16423344, PubMed:27659709, PubMed:29051383). Agonist binding triggers signaling via G proteins that inhibit adenylyl cyclase (PubMed:7512953, PubMed:7643093, PubMed:16423344, PubMed:27659709, PubMed:29051383). Modul
   3768..3992    +  polyA_signal   bGH poly(A) signal: bovine growth hormone polyadenylation signal
   3996..4017    +  promoter       SV40 promoter (fragment): SV40 enhancer and early promoter
   4038..4466    +  rep_origin     f1 ori (sequence partly withheld): f1 bacteriophage origin of replication; arrow indicates direction of (+) strand synthesis
   4480..4809    +  promoter       SV40 promoter: SV40 enhancer and early promoter
   4876..5667    +  CDS            neo: KKA2_KLEPN - Also known as kan, nptII. Experimental evidence at protein level: Swiss-Prot protein existence level 1. Resistance to kanamycin, neomycin, paromomycin, ribostamycin, butirosin and gentamicin B. From Klebsiella pneumoniae.
   5691..5849    +  CDS            ble (fragment): BLE_KLEPN - Experimental evidence at protein level: Swiss-Prot protein existence level 1. Binding protein with a strong affinity to the bleomycin family of antibiotics. Binds to CL990; an antimitotic-antibiotic compound. From Klebsiella pneumoniae.
   5844..5965    +  polyA_signal   SV40 poly(A) signal: SV40 polyadenylation signal
   6038..6054    -  protein_bind   lac operator: The lac repressor binds to the lac operator to inhibit transcription in E. coli. This inhibition can be relieved by adding lactose or isopropyl-β-D-thiogalactopyranoside (IPTG). lac repressor encoded by lacI
   6062..6092    -  promoter       lac promoter: promoter for the E. coli lac operon
   6107..6128    -  protein_bind   CAP binding site: CAP binding activates transcription in the presence of cAMP. E. coli catabolite activator protein
   6141..6233    -  CDS            lacI (fragment): lac repressor; lacI; The lac repressor binds to the lac operator to inhibit transcription in E. coli. This inhibition can be relieved by adding lactose or isopropyl-β-D-thiogalactopyranoside (IPTG).
   6416..207     -  rep_origin     ori (across the origin): high-copy-number ColE1/pMB1/pBR322/pUC origin of replication
