[The description below was written by a language model from this plasmid's Addgene catalogue record and pLannotate feature annotations shown in this document.]
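Description:
DRD4-DuET is a mammalian expression plasmid built on the pcDNA 3.1 (+) backbone that encodes the human dopamine receptor D4 (DRD4), a class A GPCR of the dopamine family. It is about 6.8 kb. In E. coli it replicates from a high-copy ColE1/pUC-type origin and is selected with ampicillin through the β-lactamase gene. An f1 origin is also present. For selection in mammalian cells, the backbone carries a neomycin phosphotransferase cassette driven by the SV40 enhancer/early promoter and terminated by the SV40 polyadenylation signal. Several short annotated fragments (lac promoter/operator, lacI, ble, bom and a truncated HIV-1 LTR match) appear to be backbone remnants or incidental sequence matches rather than functional elements.

The receptor coding sequence sits downstream of the human CMV immediate-early enhancer and promoter and is followed by the bovine growth hormone polyadenylation signal. A T7 promoter lies between the CMV promoter and the insert and would allow in vitro transcription. In the DuET design described in the record, the receptor is preceded by a cleavable hemagglutinin signal peptide and an N-terminal FLAG epitope, and it ends with a C-terminal 1D4 epitope. The feature table detects the FLAG tag as a short match just upstream of the DRD4 open reading frame, but it does not annotate the signal peptide or the 1D4 tag separately. With an epitope at each end, the receptor can be captured and detected through two independent handles. The construct is intended for receptor expression in mammalian cells and for proteomics studies, and the associated work concerns multiplexed selectivity screening of anti-GPCR antibodies.
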