Addgene plasmid #213230: DRD4-DuET
Purpose: The DuET construct encodes the named human GPCR engineered with a cleaved hemagglutinin signal peptide, a 5' FLAG and a 3' 1D4 epitope tag optimized for expression in mammalian cells and proteomics studies.
Depositing lab: Thomas Sakmar. Depositing organization: Rockefeller University. Publication: Multiplexed selectivity screening of anti-GPCR antibodies. Dahl L, Kotliar IB, Bendes A, Dodig-Crnkovic T, Fromm S, Elofsson A, Uhlen M, Sakmar TP, Schwenk JM. Sci Adv. 2023 May 3;9(18):eadf9297. doi: 10.1126/sciadv.adf9297. Epub 2023 May 3. PubMed 37134173.
Backbone
  Vector backbone: pcDNA 3.1 (+)
  Vector type: Mammalian Expression
Growth in bacteria
  Bacterial resistance: Ampicillin, 100 μg/mL
  Growth temperature: 37°C
  Growth strain: DH5alpha
  Copy number: High Copy
Gene/Insert
  Gene/Insert name: DRD4 (alt name: Dopamine receptor D4)
  Species: H. sapiens (human)
  Entrez Gene: DRD4 (a.k.a. D4DR)
  Promoter: CMV, T7
  Tag / fusion protein: FLAG (N terminal on insert); 1D4 (C terminal on insert)
  Cloning method: Gibson Cloning
Terms and licenses: Academic/Nonprofit Terms; Industry Terms: Not Available to Industry
Depositor comments: Class: A, Family: Dopamine. Ensembl ID: ENSG00000069696, Uniprot ID: P21917
How to cite: DRD4-DuET was a gift from Thomas Sakmar (Addgene plasmid # 213230 ; http://n2t.net/addgene:213230 ; RRID:Addgene_213230)
